>Addgene plasmid #57702 | Dendra2-CAF1-C-10 | addgene full sequence | sequence record 209013 | Addgene NGS Result
CGTTACATAACTTACGGTAAATGGCCCGCCTGGCTGACCGCCCAACGACCCCCGCCCATTGACGTCAATA
ATGACGTATGTTCCCATAGTAACGCCAATAGGGACTTTCCATTGACGTCAATGGGTGGAGTATTTACGGT
AAACTGCCCACTTGGCAGTACATCAAGTGTATCATATGCCAAGTACGCCCCCTATTGACGTCAATGACGG
TAAATGGCCCGCCTGGCATTATGCCCAGTACATGACCTTATGGGACTTTCCTACTTGGCAGTACATCTAC
GTATTAGTCATCGCTATTACCATGGTGATGCGGTTTTGGCAGTACATCAATGGGCGTGGATAGCGGTTTG
ACTCACGGGGATTTCCAAGTCTCCACCCCATTGACGTCAATGGGAGTTTGTTTTGGCACCAAAATCAACG
GGACTTTCCAAAATGTCGTAACAACTCCGCCCCATTGACGCAAATGGGCGGTAGGCGTGTACGGTGGGAG
GTCTATATAAGCAGAGCTGGTTTAGTGAACCGTCAGATCCGCTAGCGCTACCGGTCGCCACCATGAACAC
CCCGGGAATTAACCTGATCAAGGAGGACATGCGCGTGAAGGTGCACATGGAGGGCAACGTGAACGGCCAC
GCCTTCGTGATCGAGGGCGAGGGCAAGGGCAAGCCCTACGAGGGCACCCAGACCGCCAACCTGACCGTGA
AGGAGGGCGCCCCCCTGCCCTTCAGCTACGACATCCTGACCACCGCCGTGCACTACGGCAACCGGGTGTT
CACCAAGTACCCCGAGGACATCCCCGACTACTTCAAGCAGAGCTTCCCCGAGGGCTACAGCTGGGAGCGC
ACCATGACCTTCGAGGACAAGGGCATCTGCACCATCCGCAGCGACATCAGCCTGGAGGGCGACTGCTTCT
TCCAGAACGTGCGCTTCAAGGGCACCAACTTCCCCCCCAACGGCCCCGTGATGCAGAAGAAGACCCTGAA
GTGGGAGCCCAGCACCGAGAAGCTGCACGTGCGCGACGGCCTGCTGGTGGGCAACATCAACATGGCCCTG
CTGCTGGAGGGCGGCGGCCACTACCTGTGCGACTTCAAGACCACCTACAAGGCCAAGAAGGTGGTGCAGC
TGCCCGACGCCCACTTCGTGGACCACCGCATCGAGATCCTGGGCAACGACAGCGACTACAACAAGGTGAA
GCTGTACGAGCACGCCGTGGCCCGCTACAGCCCCCTGCCCAGCCAGGTGTGGTCCGGACTCAGATCTGGC
AGCGGTGGAGGCTTGGAGGAGCCGGAGGCCGCGACGCGGACAGCCGCGGCCGTGGATTGCAAAGACAGAC
CCGGGTTCCCAGTGAAGAGGTTAATACAAGCCCGCTTGCCCTTCAAACGCCTGAACCTTGTTCCCAAGGA
GAAAGTTGAGGAAGACACATCACCAAAAGCAGCTGTGGAAAGCAAAGTCCCGGATCTACAATTGTCTTTG
GGCACTTTTGAAAGCCAGTGTCACACAGGCTCTCACGTAGGCTTGAGTACAAAGTTGGTCGGTGGCCAGG
GCCCCATTGATAGCTTCTTGAGGGCAACAATCAAGCCAGTACCGAGTGTGGTCATTATCGACCTGACGGA
GAACTGCAGTGACATTCCAGACAGCCCTGAGGGCCACAGTGAACTAAGTCCTGACACTGCTGGTGTGGTC
ACCACAGTGGAAGGAGCTGCCAAGCAGCAGGAGCACTCTGCAGCAGAGCTGTGTCTCCTAGAGACCCCTT
CAGACATCACTTGTCACATGGAAGAGGAGCCTGGGAGTCCAGGAGACCCAAAGAGGACGGGTGACTGTCA
GGCTGGTTCACTACAGAGCTGTCCGGAGCTGACCCCAGGTTCTAGGACATGCCCCACCAAGGAGTTATCA
AGCTGGAGCAAGGCAGGGGATCTCCTATTTATAGAGAAAGTGCCTGTGGTGGTGCTAGAGGACATCCTGG
CCACTAAGCCCTCCATTGCCTCTCTTCCCATGATGTCCCTGGATAGGAGTGTCACTTCAGAGAGTGAAAT
ACTGGAGTCCTGCCCCGAGGATGACTCCATACTGAGCCACTCCTCCACCAACTCCTCTTCTCCAACCAGC
TCTCCTGAGGGACCATCCACACCCCCAGAACATCGGGGTGGGAGAAGCTCCCCCTCCACCCCAGCCTGCA
GAGTTGCCAAGAACTTTGTCAAAGGCTCCACAGAGAAGGGCAGGAGCAAACTGCACAGAGATAGAGAACA
GCAGAGGGAAGAGAAGGAAAAGCTGAGGGAAGAGATACGACGAGCCAAGGAGGAGGCACGGAAGAAGAAG
GAGGAGGAGAAGGAGCTGAAGGAAAAGGAGCGGAGGGAAAAGCGGGAGAAAGATGAGAAGGAGAAGGCGG
AGAAGCAGCGGCTAAAGGAGGAAAAACGCAAGGAGCGGCAGGAAGCTCTGGAGGCTAAACTGGAGGAGAA
GAGGAAGAAGGAGGAAGAGAAGCGGTTACGGGAGGAAGAGAAGCGGTTACGGGAAGAAGAGAAGCGCATT
AAGGCAGAAAAGGCAGAGATCACTCGATTCTTCCAGAAACCGAAGACTCCGCAGGCTCCCAAGACCCTGG
CCGGTTCCTGTGGTAAGTTTGCCCCCTTTGAAATCAAAGAACACATGGTGCTGGCTCCACGGTGCCGAGC
TGCCTTGGATCAAGACCTGTGCGATCAGCTGGACCAGCTCCTGCAGCAGCAGAGTGTGGCAAGCACCTTC
CTCAGTGACCTAAAAAGCCGGCTGCCCTTGAGATCGGGGCCCACCCGGGTCTGTGGCCATGACACAGACA
TCATGAACAGGGATGTGGTCATTGTGGAGAGCAGCAAGGTGGACGGTGTGTCTGAAAGGAAGAAGTTTGG
CCGCATGAAGCTTCTGCAGTTCTCAGAGAACCACCGGCCAGCATACTGGGGGACGTGGAACAAGAAGACA
GCCATCATCCGCCCCCGGAACCCCTGGGCCCAGGACAAAGACCTTCTTGACTATGAGGTAGACAGTGACG
ATGAGTGGGAAGAGGAGGAACCTGGGGAGTCTTTGTCCCACAGTGAGGGGGATGAGGATGACGATGTGGG
GGAAGATGAGGATGAGGACGATGGCTTCTTTGTGCCCCATGGGTACTTATCTGAAGATGAAGGCGTGACT
GAGGAGTGTGCAGACCCTGAGAACCACAAAGTACACCAGAAGCTGAAGGCCAAGGAGTGGGATGAGCTCC
TAGCCAAGGGCAAGCGCTTTCGTGTGCTGCAGCCTGTGCACGTGGGATGTGTATGGGCATCAGAGGCAGC
CAACTGCACGAGTTCCGACTTGAAGCTGCTGCAGCAGTTCACTGCATGCCTGCTGGATGTGGCATCCCCT
GATGAGCCAGAACCCGGGGCCTCCAGGAGGGAAAAGAGGGACCAGCATATCCTGGCCCAGTTGCTTCCGC
TGCTACATGGCAATGTGAATGGGAGCAAGGTGATCATCCATGAATTCCAGGAGCAATGCCGCAGGGGCCT
GCTGACCCTTCCAAGTCCCACCCCACACCTGCAGATGCCCAACTTGGAGGATGCTGTTGCTGTGCCATCC
AAGGCCAGGCTGAAGCGCCTTATCTCTGAGAACTCTGCCTATGAGAAGCGGCCCAACTTCCGTATGTGCT
GGTATGTGCACCCAGAGGTGCTCAAGAGCTTTGGCCAGGAGTGCCTGCCAGTGCCCTGCCAGTGGACCTA
CATCACCACCATGCCCTCAGCACCCAGGGAAGACAGTGGCAGTGCTTCTACTGAGGGGCCTGGCCAGAGC
ACACCTATGCTACTCAAGCGGAAGCCAGCGGCCACCATGTGCATCACGCAGTTTATGAAGAAGCGGCGCT
ATGATGGACAGGTTGGGTCTGGGGACATGGATGGCTTCCAGGCAGACACAGAAGAGGATGAAGAGGATGA
CACAGACTGTATGATCATAGATGTGCCAGATGTTGGGAGTGACGTGTCAGAAGCTCCCATACCTGCTCCC
ACACTTTGCAAGTGAGGATCCACCGGATCTAGATAACTGATCATAATCAGCCATACCACATTTGTAGAGG
TTTTACTTGCTTTAAAAAACCTCCCACACCTCCCCCTGAACCTGAAACATAAAATGAATGCAATTGTTGT
TGTTAACTTGTTTATTGCAGCTTATAATGGTTACAAATAAAGCAATAGCATCACAAATTTCACAAATAAA
GCATTTTTTTCACTGCATTCTAGTTGTGGTTTGTCCAAACTCATCAATGTATCTTAACGCGTAAATTGTA
AGCGTTAATATTTTGTTAAAATTCGCGTTAAATTTTTGTTAAATCAGCTCATTTTTTAACCAATAGGCCG
AAATCGGCAAAATCCCTTATAAATCAAAAGAATAGACCGAGATAGGGT
[37 nt withheld, positions 4389-4425]
AAAGAACGTGGACTCCAACGTCAAAGG
[49 nt withheld, positions 4453-4501]
T
[91 nt withheld, positions 4503-4593]
G
[124 nt withheld, positions 4595-4718]
CAGGTGGCACTTTTCGGGGAAATGTGCGCGGAACCCCTATTTGTTTATTTTTCTAAATACATTCAAATAT
GTATCCGCTCATGAGACAATAACCCTGATAAATGCTTCAATAATATTGAAAAAGGAAGAGTCCTGAGGCG
GAAAGAACCAGCTGTGGAATGTGTGTCAGTTAGGGTGTGGAAAGTCCCCAGGCTCCCCAGCAGGCAGAAG
TATGCAAAGCATGCATCTCAATTAGTCAGCAACCAGGTGTGGAAAGTCCCCAGGCTCCCCAGCAGGCAGA
AGTATGCAAAGCATGCATCTCAATTAGTCAGCAACCATAGTCCCGCCCCTAACTCCGCCCATCCCGCCCC
TAACTCCGCCCAGTTCCGCCCATTCTCCGCCCCATGGCTGACTAATTTTTTTTATTTATGCAGAGGCCGA
GGCCGCCTCGGCCTCTGAGCTATTCCAGAAGTAGTGAGGAGGCTTTTTTGGAGGCCTAGGCTTTTGCAAA
GATCGATCAAGAGACAGGATGAGGATCGTTTCGCATGATTGAACAAGATGGATTGCACGCAGGTTCTCCG
GCCGCTTGGGTGGAGAGGCTATTCGGCTATGACTGGGCACAACAGACAATCGGCTGCTCTGATGCCGCCG
TGTTCCGGCTGTCAGCGCAGGGGCGCCCGGTTCTTTTTGTCAAGACCGACCTGTCCGGTGCCCTGAATGA
ACTGCAAGACGAGGCAGCGCGGCTATCGTGGCTGGCCACGACGGGCGTTCCTTGCGCAGCTGTGCTCGAC
GTTGTCACTGAAGCGGGAAGGGACTGGCTGCTATTGGGCGAAGTGCCGGGGCAGGATCTCCTGTCATCTC
ACCTTGCTCCTGCCGAGAAAGTATCCATCATGGCTGATGCAATGCGGCGGCTGCATACGCTTGATCCGGC
TACCTGCCCATTCGACCACCAAGCGAAACATCGCATCGAGCGAGCACGTACTCGGATGGAAGCCGGTCTT
GTCGATCAGGATGATCTGGACGAAGAGCATCAGGGGCTCGCGCCAGCCGAACTGTTCGCCAGGCTCAAGG
CGAGCATGCCCGACGGCGAGGATCTCGTCGTGACCCATGGCGATGCCTGCTTGCCGAATATCATGGTGGA
AAATGGCCGCTTTTCTGGATTCATCGACTGTGGCCGGCTGGGTGTGGCGGACCGCTATCAGGACATAGCG
TTGGCTACCCGTGATATTGCTGAAGAGCTTGGCGGCGAATGGGCTGACCGCTTCCTCGTGCTTTACGGTA
TCGCCGCTCCCGATTCGCAGCGCATCGCCTTCTATCGCCTTCTTGACGAGTTCTTCTGAGCGGGACTCTG
GGGTTCGAAATGACCGACCAAGCGACGCCCAACCTGCCATCACGAGATTTCGATTCCACCGCCGCCTTCT
ATGAAAGGTTGGGCTTCGGAATCGTTTTCCGGGACGCCGGCTGGATGATCCTCCAGCGCGGGGATCTCAT
GCTGGAGTTCTTCGCCCACCCTAGGGGGAGGCTAACTGAAACACGGAAGGAGACAATACCGGAAGGAACC
CGCGCTATGACGGCAATAAAAAGACAGAATAAAACGCACGGTGTTGGGTCGTTTGTTCATAAACGCGGGG
TTCGGTCCCAGGGCTGGCACTCTGTCGATACCCCACCGAGACCCCATTGGGGCCAATACGCCCGCGTTTC
TTCCTTTTCCCCACCCCACCCCCCAAGTTCGGGTGAAGGCCCAGGGCTCGCAGCCAACGTCGGGGCGGCA
GGCCCTGCCATAGCCTCAGGTTACTCATATATACTTTAGATTGATTTAAAACTTCATTTTTAATTTAAAA
GGATCTAGGTGAAGATCCTTTTTGATAATCTCATGACCAAAATCCCTTAACGTGAGTTTTCGTTCCACTG
AGCGTCAGACCCCGTAGAAAAGATCAAAGGATCTTCTTGAGATCCTTTTTTTCTGCGCGTAATCTGCTGC
TTGCAAACAAAAAAACCACCGCTACCAGCGGTGGTTTGTTTGCCGGATCAAGAGCTACCAACTCTTTTTC
CGAAGGTAACTGGCTTCAGCAGAGCGCAGATACCAAATACTGTTCTTCTAGTGTAGCCGTAGTTAGGCCA
CCACTTCAAGAACTCTGTAGCACCGCCTACATACCTCGCTCTGCTAATCCTGTTACCAGTGGCTGCTGCC
AGTGGCGATAAGTCGTGTCTTACCGGGTTGGACTCAAGACGATAGTTACCGGATAAGGCGCAGCGGTCGG
GCTGAACGGGGGGTTCGTGCACACAGCCCAGCTTGGAGCGAACGACCTACACCGAACTGAGATACCTACA
GCGTGAGCTATGAGAAAGCGCCACGCTTCCCGAAGGGAGAAAGGCGGACAGGTATCCGGTAAGCGGCAGG
GTCGGAACAGGAGAGCGCACGAGGGAGCTTCCAGGGGGAAACGCCTGGTATCTTTATAGTCCTGTCGGGT
TTCGCCACCTCTGACTTGAGCGTCGATTTTTGTGATGCTCGTCAGGGGGGCGGAGCCTATGGAAAAACGC
CAGCAACGCGGCCTTTTTACGGTTCCTGGCCTTTTGCTGGCCTTTTGCTCACATGTTCTTTCCTGCGTTA
TCCCCTGATTCTGTGGATAACCGTATTACCGCCATGCATTAGTTATTAATAGTAATCAATTACGGGGTCA
TTAGTTCATAGCCCATATATGGAGTTCCG
Features (pLannotate 1.2.2; 15 found; start..end, strand, type, name):
      1..304     +  enhancer       CMV enhancer: human cytomegalovirus immediate early enhancer
    305..508     +  promoter       CMV promoter: human cytomegalovirus (CMV) immediate early promoter
    553..1242    +  CDS            Dendra2: Dendra2 is a photoconvertible green fluorescent protein published in 2006, derived from Dendronephthya sp.. It has high acid sensitivity.
   1273..4002    +  CDS            Chaf1a: CAF1A_MOUSE - Also known as Caip150. Experimental evidence at protein level: Swiss-Prot protein existence level 1. Core component of the CAF-1 complex, a complex that is thought to mediate chromatin assembly in DNA replication and DNA repair. Assembles histone octamers onto replicating DNA in vitro. CAF-1 performs the first step of the nucleosome assembly process, bringing newly synthesized histones H3 and H4 to replicating DNA; histones H2A/H2B can bind to this chromatin precursor subsequent to DNA replication to complete the histone octamer. It may play a role in heterochromatin maintenance
   4028..4112    +  CDS            large T antigen (fragment): large T antigen from SV40 (simian virus 40)
   4135..4256    +  polyA_signal   SV40 poly(A) signal: SV40 polyadenylation signal
   4290..4718    -  rep_origin     f1 ori (sequence partly withheld): f1 bacteriophage origin of replication; arrow indicates direction of (+) strand synthesis
   4745..4849    +  promoter       AmpR promoter: bla
   4851..5208    +  promoter       SV40 promoter: SV40 enhancer and early promoter
   5243..6037    +  CDS            NeoR/KanR: aminoglycoside phosphotransferase from Tn5; aph(3')-II (or nptII); confers resistance to neomycin, kanamycin, and G418 (Geneticin®)
   6058..6210    +  CDS            ble (fragment): BLE_KLEPN - Experimental evidence at protein level: Swiss-Prot protein existence level 1. Binding protein with a strong affinity to the bleomycin family of antibiotics. Binds to CL990; an antimitotic-antibiotic compound. From Klebsiella pneumoniae.
   6269..6316    +  polyA_signal   HSV TK poly(A) signal: herpes simplex virus thymidine kinase polyadenylation signal (Cole and Stacy, 1985)
   6407..6423    -  polyA_signal   bGH poly(A) signal (fragment): bovine growth hormone polyadenylation signal
   6645..7233    +  rep_origin     ori: high-copy-number ColE1/pMB1/pBR322/pUC origin of replication
   7348..7407    +  enhancer       CMV enhancer (fragment): human cytomegalovirus immediate early enhancer
