[The description below was written by a language model from this plasmid's Addgene catalogue record and pLannotate feature annotations shown in this document.]
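Description:
Dendra2-CAF1-C-10 is a mammalian expression plasmid built on the Dendra2-C1 backbone, a C1-style fluorescent protein fusion vector. It encodes mouse chromatin assembly factor 1 subunit A (Chaf1a, the large subunit of the CAF-1 complex) fused at its N terminus to the photoconvertible fluorescent protein Dendra2. In the sequenced record of about 7.4 kb, the human cytomegalovirus immediate early enhancer and promoter drive a Dendra2 coding region followed, after a short linker interval, by the Chaf1a open reading frame, with an SV40 polyadenylation signal terminating the transcript. The short large T antigen, ble and bGH poly(A) fragments reported by the automated annotation are most likely residual backbone sequence matches rather than functional elements.

Propagation in bacteria relies on a high-copy ColE1/pUC-type origin, and an f1 origin is also present. A single Tn5 aminoglycoside phosphotransferase gene serves both hosts. The bacterial bla promoter gives kanamycin resistance in E. coli, while the SV40 enhancer and early promoter, paired with an HSV TK polyadenylation signal, gives G418 resistance for selecting transfected mammalian cells.

The stated purpose is localization imaging of CAF-1, a complex that deposits newly synthesized histones H3 and H4 onto replicating DNA and takes part in chromatin assembly during DNA replication and repair. Dendra2 starts in a green state (excitation 490, emission 507 nm) and can be photoconverted to a red state (excitation 553, emission 573 nm). This property allows a selected pool of the fusion protein to be optically marked and followed over time in live cells. The cloning method is not recorded.
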