Addgene plasmid #57702: Dendra2-CAF1-C-10
Purpose: Localization: Chromatin Assembly Factor 1, Excitation: 490 / 553, Emission: 507 / 573
Depositing lab: Michael Davidson. Depositing organization: Florida State University, Tallahassee.
Backbone
  Vector backbone: Dendra2-C1
  Backbone size w/o insert (bp): 4750
  Vector type: Mammalian Expression
  Selectable markers: Neomycin (select with G418)
Growth in bacteria
  Bacterial resistance: Kanamycin, 50 μg/mL
  Growth temperature: 37°C
  Growth strain: DH5alpha
  Copy number: High Copy
Gene/Insert
  Gene/Insert name: CAF1 (alt name: NM_013733.3)
  Species: M. musculus (mouse)
  Promoter: CMV
  Tag / fusion protein: Dendra2 (N terminal on backbone)
  Cloning method: Unknown
  Sequencing primers: 5′ CMV-F; 3′ SV40pA-R
Terms and licenses: Academic/Nonprofit Terms; Industry Terms
Depositor comments: . Excitation = 490 / 553; Emission = 507 / 573
How to cite: Dendra2-CAF1-C-10 was a gift from Michael Davidson (Addgene plasmid # 57702 ; http://n2t.net/addgene:57702 ; RRID:Addgene_57702)
