>Addgene plasmid #57702 | Dendra2-CAF1-C-10 | depositor partial sequence | sequence record 88857 | insert sequence
ACGTCAGATCCGCTAGCGCTACCGGTCGCCACCATGAACACCCCGGGAATTAACCTGATCAAGGAGGACA
TGCGCGTGAAGGTGCACATGGAGGGCAACGTGAACGGCCACGCCTTCGTGATCGAGGGCGAGGGCAAGGG
CAAGCCCTACGAGGGCACCCAGACCGCCAACCTGACCGTGAAGGAGGGCGCCCCCCTGCCCTTCAGCTAC
GACATCCTGACCACCGCCGTGCACTACGGCAACCGGGTGTTCACCAAGTACCCCGAGGACATCCCCGACT
ACTTCAAGCAGAGCTTCCCCGAGGGCTACAGCTGGGAGCGCACCATGACCTTCGAGGACAAGGGCATCTG
CACCATCCGCAGCGACATCAGCCTGGAGGGCGACTGCTTCTTCCAGAACGTGCGCTTCAAGGGCACCAAC
TTCCCCCCCAACGGCCCCGTGATGCAGAAGAAGACCCTGAAGTGGGAGCCCAGCACCGAGAAGCTGCACG
TGCGCGACGGCCTGCTGGTGGGCAACATCAACATGGCCCTGCTGCTGGAGGGCGGCGGCCACTACCTGTG
CGACTTCAAGACCACCTACAAGGCCAAGAAGGTGGTGCAGCTGCCCGACGCCCACTTCGTGGACCACCGC
ATCGAGATCCTGGGCAACGACAGCGACTACAACAAGGTGAAGCTGTACGAGCACGCCGTGGCCCGCTACA
GCCCCCTGCCCAGCCAGGTGTGGTCCGGACTCAGATCTGGCAGCGGTGGAGGCTTGGAGGAGCCGGAGGC
CGCGACGCGGACAGCCGCGGCCGTGGATTGCAAAGACAGACCCGGGTTCCCAGTGAAGAGGTTAATACAA
GCCCGCTTGCCCTTCAAACGCCTGAACCTTGTTCCCAAGGAGAAAGTTGAGGAAGACACATCACCAAAAG
CAGCTGTGGAAAGCAAAGTCCCGGATCTACAATTGTCTTTGGGCACTTTTGAAAGCCAGTGTCACACAGG
CTCTCACGTAGGCTTGAGTACAAAGTTGGTCGGTGGCCAGGGCCCCATTGATAGCTTCTTGAGGGCAACA
ATCAAGCCAGTACCGAGTGTGGTCATTATCGACCTGACGGAGAACTGCAGTGACATTCCAGACAGCCCTG
AGGGCCACAGTGAACTAAGTCCTGACACTGCTGGTGTGGTCACCACAGTGGAAGGAGCTGCCAAGCAGCA
GGAGCACTCTGCAGCAGAGCTGTGTCTCCTAGAGACCCCTTCAGACATCACTTGTCACATGGAAGAGGAG
CCTGGGAGTCCAGGAGACCCAAAGAGGACGGGTGACTGTCAGGCTGGTTCACTACAGAGCTGTCCGGAGC
TGACCCCAGGTTCTAGGACATGCCCCACCAAGGAGTTATCAAGCTGGAGCAAGGCAGGGGATCTCCTATT
TATAGAGAAAGTGCCTGTGGTGGTGCTAGAGGACATCCTGGCCACTAAGCCCTCCATTGCCTCTCTTCCC
ATGATGTCCCTGGATAGGAGTGTCACTTCAGAGAGTGAAATACTGGAGTCCTGCCCCGAGGATGACTCCA
TACTGAGCCACTCCTCCACCAACTCCTCTTCTCCAACCAGCTCTCCTGAGGGACCATCCACACCCCCAGA
ACATCGGGGTGGGAGAAGCTCCCCCTCCACCCCAGCCTGCAGAGTTGCCAAGAACTTTGTCAAAGGCTCC
ACAGAGAAGGGCAGGAGCAAACTGCACAGAGATAGAGAACAGCAGAGGGAAGAGAAGGAAAAGCTGAGGG
AAGAGATACGACGAGCCAAGGAGGAGGCACGGAAGAAGAAGGAGGAGGAGAAGGAGCTGAAGGAAAAGGA
GCGGAGGGAAAAGCGGGAGAAAGATGAGAAGGAGAAGGCGGAGAAGCAGCGGCTAAAGGAGGAAAAACGC
AAGGAGCGGCAGGAAGCTCTGGAGGCTAAACTGGAGGAGAAGAGGAAGAAGGAGGAAGAGAAGCGGTTAC
GGGAGGAAGAGAAGCGGTTACGGGAAGAAGAGAAGCGCATTAAGGCAGAAAAGGCAGAGATCACTCGATT
CTTCCAGAAACCGAAGACTCCGCAGGCTCCCAAGACCCTGGCCGGTTCCTGTGGTAAGTTTGCCCCCTTT
GAAATCAAAGAACACATGGTGCTGGCTCCACGGTGCCGAGCTGCCTTGGATCAAGACCTGTGCGATCAGC
TGGACCAGCTCCTGCAGCAGCAGAGTGTGGCAAGCACCTTCCTCAGTGACCTAAAAAGCCGGCTGCCCTT
GAGATCGGGGCCCACCCGGGTCTGTGGCCATGACACAGACATCATGAACAGGGATGTGGTCATTGTGGAG
AGCAGCAAGGTGGACGGTGTGTCTGAAAGGAAGAAGTTTGGCCGCATGAAGCTTCTGCAGTTCTCAGAGA
ACCACCGGCCAGCATACTGGGGGACGTGGAACAAGAAGACAGCCATCATCCGCCCCCGGAACCCCTGGGC
CCAGGACAAAGACCTTCTTGACTATGAGGTAGACAGTGACGATGAGTGGGAAGAGGAGGAACCTGGGGAG
TCTTTGTCCCACAGTGAGGGGGATGAGGATGACGATGTGGGGGAAGATGAGGATGAGGACGATGGCTTCT
TTGTGCCCCATGGGTACTTATCTGAAGATGAAGGCGTGACTGAGGAGTGTGCAGACCCTGAGAACCACAA
AGTACACCAGAAGCTGAAGGCCAAGGAGTGGGATGAGCTCCTAGCCAAGGGCAAGCGCTTTCGTGTGCTG
CAGCCTGTGCACGTGGGATGTGTATGGGCATCAGAGGCAGCCAACTGCACGAGTTCCGACTTGAAGCTGC
TGCAGCAGTTCACTGCATGCCTGCTGGATGTGGCATCCCCTGATGAGCCAGAACCCGGGGCCTCCAGGAG
GGAAAAGAGGGACCAGCATATCCTGGCCCAGTTGCTTCCGCTGCTACATGGCAATGTGAATGGGAGCAAG
GTGATCATCCATGAATTCCAGGAGCAATGCCGCAGGGGCCTGCTGACCCTTCCAAGTCCCACCCCACACC
TGCAGATGCCCAACTTGGAGGATGCTGTTGCTGTGCCATCCAAGGCCAGGCTGAAGCGCCTTATCTCTGA
GAACTCTGCCTATGAGAAGCGGCCCAACTTCCGTATGTGCTGGTATGTGCACCCAGAGGTGCTCAAGAGC
TTTGGCCAGGAGTGCCTGCCAGTGCCCTGCCAGTGGACCTACATCACCACCATGCCCTCAGCACCCAGGG
AAGACAGTGGCAGTGCTTCTACTGAGGGGCCTGGCCAGAGCACACCTATGCTACTCAAGCGGAAGCCAGC
GGCCACCATGTGCATCACGCAGTTTATGAAGAAGCGGCGCTATGATGGACAGGTTGGGTCTGGGGACATG
GATGGCTTCCAGGCAGACACAGAAGAGGATGAAGAGGATGACACAGACTGTATGATCATAGATGTGCCAG
ATGTTGGGAGTGACGTGTCAGAAGCTCCCATACCTGCTCCCACACTTTGCAAGTGAGGATCCACCGGATC
TAGATAACTGATCATAATCAGCCATACCACATT
